Addgene plasmid #11492: pGEX-mdm2/2702
Depositing lab: Allan Weissman. Depositing organization: National Cancer Institute (NCI). Publication: Mdm2 is a RING finger-dependent ubiquitin protein ligase for itself and p53. Fang S, Jensen JP, Ludwig RL, Vousden KH, Weissman AM. J Biol Chem. 2000 Mar 24. 275(12):8945-51. 10.1074/jbc.275.12.8945 PubMed 10722742.
Backbone
  Vector backbone: pGEX4T1
  Backbone manufacturer: GE-Amersham
  Backbone size w/o insert (bp): 4900
  Vector type: Bacterial Expression
Growth in bacteria
  Bacterial resistance: Ampicillin, 100 μg/mL
  Growth temperature: 37°C
  Growth strain: DH5alpha
  Copy number: High Copy
Gene/Insert
  Gene/Insert name: mdm2 (alt name: hdm2)
  Species: H. sapiens (human)
  Insert size (bp): 2000
  Mutation: n/a
  GenBank ID: NM_002392
  Entrez Gene: MDM2 (a.k.a. ACTFS, HDMX, LSKB, hdm2)
  Tag / fusion protein: GST (N terminal on backbone)
  Cloning method: Restriction Enzyme; 5′ cloning site EcoR I (not destroyed); 3′ cloning site EcoR I (not destroyed)
  Sequencing primers: 5′ Amersham 5' pGEX; 3′ Amersham 3' pGEX
Resource information
  A portion of this plasmid was derived from a plasmid made by: AJ Levine, Princeton Univ PMID 8529093
Terms and licenses: Academic/Nonprofit Terms; Industry Terms: Not Available to Industry
How to cite: pGEX-mdm2/2702 was a gift from Allan Weissman (Addgene plasmid # 11492 ; http://n2t.net/addgene:11492 ; RRID:Addgene_11492)
