[The description below was written by a language model from this plasmid's Addgene catalogue record.]
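Description:
pGEX-mdm2/2702 is a bacterial expression plasmid built on the pGEX4T1 backbone (about 4.9 kb without insert) for producing human MDM2 (also called hdm2) as a glutathione S-transferase fusion protein in E. coli. It is maintained as a high-copy plasmid under ampicillin selection. The record provides catalogue fields only, with no feature table, so the promoter and origin are not explicitly listed. Vectors of the pGEX-4T series generally drive expression from an IPTG-inducible tac promoter, carry lacIq for repression, and encode a thrombin cleavage site between GST and the cloning site.

The insert is roughly 2 kb of human MDM2 coding sequence, with no mutation recorded, so it is presumably wild type. It was placed downstream of the backbone-encoded GST so that the tag sits at the N terminus of the fusion. Cloning used EcoRI at both the 5′ and 3′ junctions, and both sites are retained. The fragment can therefore be released with a single enzyme, but its orientation was not fixed by the cloning strategy and is best confirmed with the standard flanking pGEX sequencing primers. Part of the plasmid was derived from an earlier MDM2 construct made in another laboratory.

The GST tag allows affinity purification on glutathione resin and use of the immobilised protein in binding or enzymatic assays. The associated publication describes Mdm2 as a RING finger-dependent ubiquitin ligase for itself and p53, consistent with using this recombinant protein for in vitro ubiquitination studies.
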