>Addgene plasmid #11492 | pGEX-mdm2/2702 | addgene partial sequence | sequence record 18300 | 11492 with pGEX5'
GGATCTGGTCCGCGTGGATCCCCGGAATTCCCATGGTGAGGAGCAGGCAAATGTGCAATACCAACATGTC
TGTACCTACTGATGGTGCTGTAACCACCTCACAGATTCCAGCTTCGGAACAAGAGACCCTGGTTAGACCA
AAGCCATTGCTTTTGAAGTTATTAAAGTCTGTTGGTGCACAAAAAGACACTTATACTATGAAAGAGGTTC
TTTTTTATCTTGGCCAGTATATTATGACTAAACGATTATATGATGAGAAGCAACAACATATTGTATATTG
TTCAAATGATCTTCTAGGAGATTTGTTTGGCGTGCCAAGCTTCTCTGTGAAAGAGCACAGGAAAATATAT
ACCATGATCTACAGGAACTTGGTAGTAGTCAATCAGCAGGAATCATCGGACTCAGGTACATCTGTGAGTG
AGAACAGGTGTCACCTTGAAGGTGGGAGTGATCAAAAGGACCTTGTACAAGAGCTTCAGGAAGAGAAACC
TTCATCTTCACATTTGGTTTCTAGACCATCTACCTCATCTAGAAGGAGAGCAATTAGTGAGACAGAAGAA
AATTCAGATGAATTATCTGGTGAACGACAAAGAAAACGCCACAAATCTGATAGTATTTCCCTTTCCTTTG
ATGAAAGCCTGGCTCTGTGTGTAATAAGGGAGATATGTTGTGAAAGAAGCAGTAGCAGTGAATCTACAGG
GACGCCATCGAATCCGGATCTTGATGCTGGTGTAAGTGAACATTCAGGTGATTGGTTGGATCAGGATTCA
GTTTCAGATCAGTTTAGTGTAGAATTTGAAGTTGAATCTCTCGACTCAGAAGATTATAGCCTTAGTGAAG
AAGGACAAGAACTCTCAGATGAAGATGATGAGGTATATCAAGTTACTGTGTATCAGGCAGGGGAGAGTGA
TACAGATTCATTTGAAGAAGAATCCTGAATTTCCTTAGCTGACTATTGGAAATGCACTTCATGCAATGAA
ATGAATCCCCCCCT
